>Addgene plasmid #28292 | pEBG-NHERF2 | addgene partial sequence | sequence record 34599 | 28292 with pGEX-5 (5' GGGCTGGCAAGCCACGTTTGGTG 3')
ATCTCAATGGATCTGGTTCGCGTGGATCCGCCATGGCCGCGCCGGAGCCGCTGCGGCCGCGCCTGTGCCG
CTTGGTGCGCGGAGAGCAGGGCTACGGCTTCCACCTGCACGGCGAGAAGGGCCGCCGCGGGCAGTTCATC
CGGCGCGTGGAACCCGGTTCCCCCGCCGAGGCCGCCGCGCTGCGCGCTGGGGACCGCCTGGTCGAGGTCA
ACGGCGTCAACGTGGAGGGCGAGACGCACCACCAGGTGGTGCAAAGGATCAAGGCTGTGGAGGGGCAGAC
TCGGCTGCTGGTGGTGGACCAGGAGACAGATGAGGAGCTCCGCCGGCGGCAGCTGACCTGTACCGAGGAG
ATGGCCCAGCGAGGGCTCCCACCCGCCCACGACCCCTGGGAGCCGAAGCCAGACTGGGCACACACCGGCA
GCCACAGCTCCGAAGCTGGCAAGAAGGATGTCAGTGGGCCCCTGAGGGAGCTGCGCCCTCGGCTCTGCCA
CCTGCGAAAGGGACCTCAGGGCTATGGGTTCAACCTGCATAGTGACAAGTCCCGGCCCGGCCAGTACATC
CGCTCTGTGGACCCGGGCTCACCTGCCGCCCGCTCTGGCCTCCGCGCCCAGGACCGGCTCATTGAGGTGA
ACGGGCAGAATGTGGAGGGACTGCGCCATGCTGAGGTGGTGGCCAGCATCAAGGCACGGGAGGACGA
