[The description below was written by a language model from this plasmid's Addgene catalogue record.]
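Description:
pEBG-NHERF2 is a plasmid built on the pEBG backbone (about 6 kb without insert) that carries the human NHERF2 coding sequence fused at its N terminus to glutathione S-transferase (GST). NHERF2, also known as E3KARP, SIP-1, TKA-1 or SLC9A3R2, is a PDZ-domain scaffolding protein of the NHERF family. The insert was introduced by restriction enzyme cloning. The listing of a pGEX-type 5′ sequencing primer is consistent with reading from the GST coding region across the junction into the insert. The plasmid is propagated in standard E. coli cloning strains under ampicillin selection; its copy number is not recorded.

The catalogue classifies the vector type as bacterial expression. However, the record does not state the promoter driving the GST fusion, the origin of replication, or any other regulatory elements, and no feature table is available to confirm them. pEBG is generally known as a vector for producing GST fusion proteins in mammalian cells, so the intended expression host should be checked against the backbone documentation rather than taken from the catalogue field alone.

The GST tag allows the fusion protein to be captured on glutathione resin, which makes the construct suited to pull-down and affinity purification experiments that probe protein–protein interactions. This fits the associated study, which examined how intramolecular interactions in the related protein NHERF1/EBP50 regulate binding of PDZ domain ligands. There, a GST-tagged NHERF2 would plausibly serve as a family member for comparison in binding assays, although the record does not spell out its specific experimental role.
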