Addgene plasmid #28292: pEBG-NHERF2
Depositing lab: Maria-Magdalena Georgescu. Depositing organization: University of Texas MD Anderson Cancer Center. Publication: NHERF1/EBP50 head-to-tail intramolecular interaction masks association with PDZ domain ligands. Morales FC, Takahashi Y, Momin S, Adams H, Chen X, Georgescu MM. Mol Cell Biol. 2007 Apr . 27(7):2527-37. 10.1128/MCB.01372-06 PubMed 17242191.
Backbone
  Vector backbone: pEBG
  Backbone manufacturer: Bruce Mayer, David Baltimore
  Backbone size w/o insert (bp): 6034
  Vector type: Bacterial Expression
Growth in bacteria
  Bacterial resistance: Ampicillin, 100 μg/mL
  Growth temperature: 37°C
  Growth strain: DH5alpha
  Copy number: Unknown
Gene/Insert
  Gene/Insert name: NHERF2
  Species: H. sapiens (human)
  Entrez Gene: NHERF2 (a.k.a. E3KARP, NHE3RF2, NHERF-2, OCTS2, SIP-1, SIP1, SLC9A3R2, TKA-1)
  Tag / fusion protein: GST (N terminal on insert)
  Cloning method: Restriction Enzyme
  Sequencing primers: 5′ pGEX5'
Terms and licenses: Academic/Nonprofit Terms; Industry Terms: Not Available to Industry
How to cite: pEBG-NHERF2 was a gift from Maria-Magdalena Georgescu (Addgene plasmid # 28292 ; http://n2t.net/addgene:28292 ; RRID:Addgene_28292)
